>Addgene plasmid #227100 | pBK_Gal4-DBD-GR(NR3C1) | addgene full sequence | sequence record 456017 | Addgene NGS Result
GCACTTTTCGGGGAAATGTGCGCGGAACCCCTATTTGTTTATTTTTCTAAATACATTCAAATATGTATCC
GCTCATGAGACAATAACCCTGATAAATGCTTCAATAATATTGAAAAAGGAAGAGTCCTGAGGCGGAAAGA
ACCAGCTGTGGAATGTGTGTCAGTTAGGGTGTGGAAAGTCCCCAGGCTCCCCAGCAGGCAGAAGTATGCA
AAGCATGCATCTCAATTAGTCAGCAACCAGGTGTGGAAAGTCCCCAGGCTCCCCAGCAGGCAGAAGTATG
CAAAGCATGCATCTCAATTAGTCAGCAACCATAGTCCCGCCCCTAACTCCGCCCATCCCGCCCCTAACTC
CGCCCAGTTCCGCCCATTCTCCGCCCCATGGCTGACTAATTTTTTTTATTTATGCAGAGGCCGAGGCCGC
CTCGGCCTCTGAGCTATTCCAGAAGTAGTGAGGAGGCTTTTTTGGAGGCCTAGGCTTTTGCAAAGATCGA
TCAAGAGACAGGATGAGGATCGTTTCGCATGATTGAACAAGATGGATTGCACGCAGGTTCTCCGGCCGCT
TGGGTGGAGAGGCTATTCGGCTATGACTGGGCACAACAGACAATCGGCTGCTCTGATGCCGCCGTGTTCC
GGCTGTCAGCGCAGGGGCGCCCGGTTCTTTTTGTCAAGACCGACCTGTCCGGTGCCCTGAATGAACTGCA
AGACGAGGCAGCGCGGCTATCGTGGCTGGCCACGACGGGCGTTCCTTGCGCAGCTGTGCTCGACGTTGTC
ACTGAAGCGGGAAGGGACTGGCTGCTATTGGGCGAAGTGCCGGGGCAGGATCTCCTGTCATCTCACCTTG
CTCCTGCCGAGAAAGTATCCATCATGGCTGATGCAATGCGGCGGCTGCATACGCTTGATCCGGCTACCTG
CCCATTCGACCACCAAGCGAAACATCGCATCGAGCGAGCACGTACTCGGATGGAAGCCGGTCTTGTCGAT
CAGGATGATCTGGACGAAGAGCATCAGGGGCTCGCGCCAGCCGAACTGTTCGCCAGGCTCAAGGCGAGCA
TGCCCGACGGCGAGGATCTCGTCGTGACCCATGGCGATGCCTGCTTGCCGAATATCATGGTGGAAAATGG
CCGCTTTTCTGGATTCATCGACTGTGGCCGGCTGGGTGTGGCGGACCGCTATCAGGACATAGCGTTGGCT
ACCCGTGATATTGCTGAAGAGCTTGGCGGCGAATGGGCTGACCGCTTCCTCGTGCTTTACGGTATCGCCG
CTCCCGATTCGCAGCGCATCGCCTTCTATCGCCTTCTTGACGAGTTCTTCTGAGCGGGACTCTGGGGTTC
GAAATGACCGACCAAGCGACGCCCAACCTGCCATCACGAGATTTCGATTCCACCGCCGCCTTCTATGAAA
GGTTGGGCTTCGGAATCGTTTTCCGGGACGCCGGCTGGATGATCCTCCAGCGCGGGGATCTCATGCTGGA
GTTCTTCGCCCACCCTAGGGGGAGGCTAACTGAAACACGGAAGGAGACAATACCGGAAGGAACCCGCGCT
ATGACGGCAATAAAAAGACAGAATAAAACGCACGGTGTTGGGTCGTTTGTTCATAAACGCGGGGTTCGGT
CCCAGGGCTGGCACTCTGTCGATACCCCACCGAGACCCCATTGGGGCCAATACGCCCGCGTTTCTTCCTT
TTCCCCACCCCACCCCCCAAGTTCGGGTGAAGGCCCAGGGCTCGCAGCCAACGTCGGGGCGGCAGGCCCT
GCCATAGCCTCAGGTTACTCATATATACTTTAGATTGATTTAAAACTTCATTTTTAATTTAAAAGGATCT
AGGTGAAGATCCTTTTTGATAATCTCATGACCAAAATCCCTTAACGTGAGTTTTCGTTCCACTGAGCGTC
AGACCCCGTAGAAAAGATCAAAGGATCTTCTTGAGATCCTTTTTTTCTGCGCGTAATCTGCTGCTTGCAA
ACAAAAAAACCACCGCTACCAGCGGTGGTTTGTTTGCCGGATCAAGAGCTACCAACTCTTTTTCCGAAGG
TAACTGGCTTCAGCAGAGCGCAGATACCAAATACTGTTCTTCTAGTGTAGCCGTAGTTAGGCCACCACTT
CAAGAACTCTGTAGCACCGCCTACATACCTCGCTCTGCTAATCCTGTTACCAGTGGCTGCTGCCAGTGGC
GATAAGTCGTGTCTTACCGGGTTGGACTCAAGACGATAGTTACCGGATAAGGCGCAGCGGTCGGGCTGAA
CGGGGGGTTCGTGCACACAGCCCAGCTTGGAGCGAACGACCTACACCGAACTGAGATACCTACAGCGTGA
GCTATGAGAAAGCGCCACGCTTCCCGAAGGGAGAAAGGCGGACAGGTATCCGGTAAGCGGCAGGGTCGGA
ACAGGAGAGCGCACGAGGGAGCTTCCAGGGGGAAACGCCTGGTATCTTTATAGTCCTGTCGGGTTTCGCC
ACCTCTGACTTGAGCGTCGATTTTTGTGATGCTCGTCAGGGGGGCGGAGCCTATGGAAAAACGCCAGCAA
CGCGGCCTTTTTACGGTTCCTGGCCTTTTGCTGGCCTTTTGCTCACATGTTCTTTCCTGCGTTATCCCCT
GATTCTGTGGATAACCGTATTACCGCCATGCATTAGTTATTAATAGTAATCAATTACGGGGTCATTAGTT
CATAGCCCATATATGGAGTTCCGCGTTACATAACTTACGGTAAATGGCCCGCCTGGCTGACCGCCCAACG
ACCCCCGCCCATTGACGTCAATAATGACGTATGTTCCCATAGTAACGCCAATAGGGACTTTCCATTGACG
TCAATGGGTGGAGTATTTACGGTAAACTGCCCACTTGGCAGTACATCAAGTGTATCATATGCCAAGTACG
CCCCCTATTGACGTCAATGACGGTAAATGGCCCGCCTGGCATTATGCCCAGTACATGACCTTATGGGACT
TTCCTACTTGGCAGTACATCTACGTATTAGTCATCGCTATTACCATGGTGATGCGGTTTTGGCAGTACAT
CAATGGGCGTGGATAGCGGTTTGACTCACGGGGATTTCCAAGTCTCCACCCCATTGACGTCAATGGGAGT
TTGTTTTGGCACCAAAATCAACGGGACTTTCCAAAATGTCGTAACAACTCCGCCCCATTGACGCAAATGG
GCGGTAGGCGTGTACGGTGGGAGGTCTATATAAGCAGAGCTGGTTTAGTGAACCGTCAGATCCGCTAGTG
GATCTGCCACCATGGAACAGAAGCTGATCTCAGAAGAGGATCTGGCCCGGGCCATGAAGCTACTGTCTTC
TATCGAACAAGCATGCGATATTTGCCGACTTAAAAAGCTCAAGTGCTCCAAAGAAAAACCGAAGTGCGCC
AAGTGTCTGAAGAACAACTGGGAGTGTCGCTACTCTCCCAAAACCAAAAGGTCTCCGCTGACTAGGGCAC
ATCTGACAGAAGTGGAATCAAGGCTAGAAAGACTGGAACAGCTATTTCTACTGATTTTTCCTCGAGAAGA
CCTTGACATGATTTTGAAAATGGATTCTTTACAGGATATAAAAGCATTGTTAACAGGATTATTTGTACAA
GATAATGTGAATAAAGATGCCGTCACAGATAGATTGGCTTCAGTGGAGACTGATATGCCTCTAACATTGA
GACAGCATAGAATAAGTGCGACATCATCATCGGAAGAGAGTAGTAACAAAGGTCAAAGACAGTTGACTGT
ATCGCCGGAATTCCCGGGGATCACAAGTTTGTACAAAAAAGCAGGCTCCACCATGGACTCCAAAGAATCA
TTAACTCCTGGTAGAGAAGAAAACCCCAGCAGTGTGCTTGCTCAGGAGAGGGGAGATGTGATGGACTTCT
ATAAAACCCTAAGAGGAGGAGCTACTGTGAAGGTTTCTGCGTCTTCACCCTCACTGGCTGTCGCTTCTCA
ATCAGACTCCAAGCAGCGAAGACTTTTGGTTGATTTTCCAAAAGGCTCAGTAAGCAATGCGCAGCAGCCA
GATCTGTCCAAAGCAGTTTCACTCTCAATGGGACTGTATATGGGAGAGACAGAAACAAAAGTGATGGGAA
ATGACCTGGGATTCCCACAGCAGGGCCAAATCAGCCTTTCCTCGGGGGAAACAGACTTAAAGCTTTTGGA
AGAAAGCATTGCAAACCTCAATAGGTCGACCAGTGTTCCAGAGAACCCCAAGAGTTCAGCATCCACTGCT
GTGTCTGCTGCCCCCACAGAGAAGGAGTTTCCAAAAACTCACTCTGATGTATCTTCAGAACAGCAACATT
TGAAGGGCCAGACTGGCACCAACGGTGGCAATGTGAAATTGTATACCACAGACCAAAGCACCTTTGACAT
TTTGCAGGATTTGGAGTTTTCTTCTGGGTCCCCAGGTAAAGAGACGAATGAGAGTCCTTGGAGATCAGAC
CTGTTGATAGATGAAAACTGTTTGCTTTCTCCTCTGGCGGGAGAAGACGATTCATTCCTTTTGGAAGGAA
ACTCGAATGAGGACTGCAAGCCTCTCATTTTACCGGACACTAAACCCAAAATTAAGGATAATGGAGATCT
GGTTTTGTCAAGCCCCAGTAATGTAACACTGCCCCAAGTGAAAACAGAAAAAGAAGATTTCATCGAACTC
TGCACCCCTGGGGTAATTAAGCAAGAGAAACTGGGCACAGTTTACTGTCAGGCAAGCTTTCCTGGAGCAA
ATATAATTGGTAATAAAATGTCTGCCATTTCTGTTCATGGTGTGAGTACCTCTGGAGGACAGATGTACCA
CTATGACATGAATACAGCATCCCTTTCTCAACAGCAGGATCAGAAGCCTATTCTTAATGTCATTCCACCA
ATTCCCGTTGGTTCCGAAAATTGGAATAGGTGCCAAGGATCTGGAGATGACAACTTGACTTCTCTGGGGA
CTCTGAACTTCCCTGGTCGAACAGTTTTTTCTAATGGCTATTCAAGCCCCAGCATGAGACCAGATGTAAG
CTCTCCTCCATCCAGCTCCTCAACAGCAACAACAGGACCACCTCCCAAACTCTGCCTGGTGTGCTCTGAT
GAAGCTTCAGGATGTCATTATGGAGTCTTAACTTGTGGAAGCTGTAAAGTTTTCTTCAAAAGAGCAGTGG
AAGGACAGCACAATTACCTATGTGCTGGAAGGAATGATTGCATCATCGATAAAATTCGAAGAAAAAACTG
CCCAGCATGCCGCTATCGAAAATGTCTTCAGGCTGGAATGAACCTGGGAGCTCGAAAAACAAAGAAAAAA
ATAAAAGGAATTCAGCAGGCCACTACAGGAGTCTCACAAGAAACCTCTGAAAATCCTGGTAACAAAACAA
TAGTTCCTGCAACGTTACCACAACTCACCCCTACCCTGGTGTCACTGTTGGAGGTTATTGAACCTGAAGT
GTTATATGCAGGATATGATAGCTCTGTTCCAGACTCAACTTGGAGGATCATGACTACGCTCAACATGTTA
GGAGGGCGGCAAGTGATTGCAGCAGTGAAATGGGCAAAGGCAATACCAGGTTTCAGGAACTTACACCTGG
ATGACCAAATGACCCTACTGCAGTACTCCAGGATGTTTCTTATGGCATTTGCTCTGGGGTGGAGATCATA
TAGACAACCAAGTGCAAACCTGCTGTGTTTTGCTCCTGATCTGATTATTAATGAGCAGAGAATGACTCTA
CCCTGCATGTACGACCAATGTAAACACATGCTGTATGTTTCCTCTGAGTTACACAGGCTTCAGGTATCTT
ATGAAGAGTATCTCTGTATGAAAACCTTACTGCTTCTCTCTTCAGTTCCTAAGGACGGTCTGAAGAGCCA
AGAGCTATTTGATGAAATTAGAATGACCTACATCAAAGAGCTAGGAAAAGCCATTGTCAAGAGGGAAGGA
AACTCCAGCCAGAACTGGCAGCGGTTTTATCAACTGACAAAACTCTTGGATTCTATGCATGAAGTGGTTG
AAAATCTCCTTAACTATTGCTTCCAAACATTTTTGGATAAGACCATGAGTATTGAATTCCCCGAGATGTT
AGCTGAAATCATCACCAATCAGATACCAAAATACTCAAACGGAAATATCAAAAAACTTCTGTTTCATCAA
AAGTGAGACCCAGCTTTCTTGTACAAAGTGGTGATCCGTCGACCTGCAGCCAAGCTAATTCCGGGCGAAT
CTCTTATGATTTATGATTTTTATTATTAAGCTTCTAGAGCGGCCGCGGGCCCATCGATTTTCCACCCGGG
TGGGGTACCAGGTAAGTGTACCCAATTCGCCCTATAGTGAGTCGTATTACAATTCACTGGCCGTCGTTTT
ACAACGTCGTGACTGGGAAAACCCTGGCGTTACCCAACTTAATCGCCTTGCAGCACATCCCCCTTTCGCC
AGCTGGCGTAATAGCGAAGAGGCCCGCACCGATCGCCCTTCCCAACAGTTGCGCAGCCTGAATGGCGAAT
GGAGATCCAATTTTTAAGTGTATAATGTGTTAAACTACTGATTCTAATTGTTTGTGTATTTTAGATTCAC
AGTCCCAAGGCTCATTTCAGGCCCCTCAGTCCTCACAGTCTGTTCATGATCATAATCAGCCATACCACAT
TTGTAGAGGTTTTACTTGCTTTAAAAAACCTCCCACACCTCCCCCTGAACCTGAAACATAAAATGAATGC
AATTGTTGTTGTTAACTTGTTTATTGCAGCTTATAATGGTTACAAATAAAGCAATAGCATCACAAATTTC
ACAAATAAAGCATTTTTTTCACTGCATTCTAGTTGTGGTTTGTCCAAACTCATCAATGTATCTTAACGCG
TAAATTGTAAGCGTTAATATTTTGTTAAAATTCGCGTTAAATTTTTGTTAAATCAGCTCATTTTTTAACC
AATAGGCCGAAATCGGCAAAATCCCTTATAAATCAAAAGAATAGACCGAGATAGGGT
[37 nt withheld, positions 6918-6954]
AAAGAACGTGGACTCCAACGTCAAAGG
[49 nt withheld, positions 6982-7030]
T
[91 nt withheld, positions 7032-7122]
G
[124 nt withheld, positions 7124-7247]
CAGGTG
Features (pLannotate 1.2.2; 20 found; start..end, strand, type, name):
     21..125     +  promoter       AmpR promoter: bla
    127..484     +  promoter       SV40 promoter: SV40 enhancer and early promoter
    519..1313    +  CDS            NeoR/KanR: aminoglycoside phosphotransferase from Tn5; aph(3')-II (or nptII); confers resistance to neomycin, kanamycin, and G418 (Geneticin®)
   1334..1486    +  CDS            ble (fragment): BLE_KLEPN - Experimental evidence at protein level: Swiss-Prot protein existence level 1. Binding protein with a strong affinity to the bleomycin family of antibiotics. Binds to CL990; an antimitotic-antibiotic compound. From Klebsiella pneumoniae.
   1545..1592    +  polyA_signal   HSV TK poly(A) signal: herpes simplex virus thymidine kinase polyadenylation signal (Cole and Stacy, 1985)
   1683..1699    -  polyA_signal   bGH poly(A) signal (fragment): bovine growth hormone polyadenylation signal
   1921..2509    +  rep_origin     ori: high-copy-number ColE1/pMB1/pBR322/pUC origin of replication
   2684..2987    +  enhancer       CMV enhancer: human cytomegalovirus immediate early enhancer
   2988..3191    +  promoter       CMV promoter: human cytomegalovirus (CMV) immediate early promoter
   3274..3714    +  CDS            GAL4 DNA binding domain: DNA binding domain of the GAL4 transcriptional activator; Saccharomyces cerevisiae GAL4 (truncated)
   3733..3757    +  protein_bind   attB1: mutant version of attB; recombination site for the Gateway® BP reaction BP Clonase™
   3763..6093    +  CDS            NR3C1: GCR_HUMAN - Also known as GRL. Experimental evidence at protein level: Swiss-Prot protein existence level 1. [Isoform Alpha-D3]: Has lowest transcriptional activation activity of all isoforms created by alternative initiation (PubMed:15866175, PubMed:23820903). Has transcriptional repression activity (PubMed:23303127). From Homo sapiens (Human).
   6098..6122    -  protein_bind   attB2: mutant version of attB; recombination site for the Gateway® BP reaction BP Clonase™
   6155..6189    +  terminator     ADH1 terminator (fragment): S. cerevisiae ADH1; transcription terminator for the S. cerevisiae alcohol dehydrogenase 1 (ADH1) gene
   6261..6279    -  promoter       T7 promoter: promoter for bacteriophage T7 RNA polymerase
   6282..6439    +  CDS            lacZα (fragment): LacZα fragment of β-galactosidase; lacZ fragment
   6449..6504    +  intron         small t intron (fragment): SV40 (simian virus 40) small t antigen intron
   6504..6641    +  CDS            large T antigen (fragment): large T antigen from SV40 (simian virus 40)
   6664..6785    +  polyA_signal   SV40 poly(A) signal: SV40 polyadenylation signal
   6819..7247    -  rep_origin     f1 ori (sequence partly withheld): f1 bacteriophage origin of replication; arrow indicates direction of (+) strand synthesis
