[The description below was written by a language model from this plasmid's Addgene catalogue record and pLannotate feature annotations shown in this document.]
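Description:
pBK_Gal4-DBD-GR(NR3C1) is a 7.3 kb mammalian expression plasmid built on the pBK backbone. It produces the human glucocorticoid receptor (NR3C1) fused to the DNA-binding domain of the yeast transcription factor GAL4. It replicates in E. coli at high copy from a ColE1/pUC-type origin and also carries an f1 phage origin. Selection relies on a single Tn5 aminoglycoside phosphotransferase (NeoR/KanR) gene placed behind tandem bacterial (bla) and SV40 early promoters and followed by an HSV TK polyadenylation signal. This arrangement gives kanamycin resistance in bacteria and could, in principle, allow G418 selection in mammalian cells.

The expression cassette is driven by the CMV immediate-early enhancer and promoter. The GAL4 DNA-binding domain comes first, followed by an attB1 site, an NR3C1 coding sequence of about 2.3 kb, and an attB2 site. These sites reflect insertion of the receptor by Gateway recombination, with attB1 sitting between the two coding parts. Downstream lie short annotated remnants (ADH1 terminator, T7 promoter, lacZα, SV40 small t intron and large T fragments) that appear to be carried over from parental vectors, and then the SV40 polyadenylation signal that presumably terminates the transcript.

In such a fusion, the GAL4 domain directs the receptor to GAL4 binding sites (UAS) on a separate reporter, so that reporter output reflects receptor activity independently of native glucocorticoid response elements. The reporter itself is not part of this plasmid. The record gives the purpose as GR overexpression for luciferase and barcode assays, in connection with a multiplexed cell-based platform for profiling drug activity across targets and pathways.
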