Addgene plasmid #227100: pBK_Gal4-DBD-GR(NR3C1)
Purpose: GR receptor overexpression for luciferase and barcode assays
Depositing lab: Michael Wehr. Depositing organization: Systasy Bioscience GmbH. Publication: Polypharmacological profiling across protein target families and cellular pathways using the multiplexed cell-based assay platform safetyProfiler reveals efficacy, potency and side effects of drugs. Popovic L, Brankatschk B, Palladino G, Rossner MJ, Wehr MC. Biomed Pharmacother. 2024 Nov;180:117523. doi: 10.1016/j.biopha.2024.117523. Epub 2024 Oct 14. PubMed 39405910.
Backbone
  Vector backbone: pBK
  Vector type: Mammalian Expression
Growth in bacteria
  Bacterial resistance: Kanamycin, 50 μg/mL
  Growth temperature: 37°C
  Growth strain: DH5alpha
  Copy number: High Copy
Gene/Insert
  Gene/Insert name: GR
  Species: H. sapiens (human)
  Entrez Gene: NR3C1 (a.k.a. GCCR, GCR, GCRST, GR, GRL)
  Cloning method: Gateway Cloning
Terms and licenses: Academic/Nonprofit Terms; Industry Terms: Not Available to Industry
How to cite: pBK_Gal4-DBD-GR(NR3C1) was a gift from Michael Wehr (Addgene plasmid # 227100 ; http://n2t.net/addgene:227100 ; RRID:Addgene_227100)
